>Addgene plasmid #205723 | pCMV-DNAJC5-ΔC40 (Δ151-198) | addgene full sequence | sequence record 420268 | Addgene NGS Result
GACATTGATTATTGACTAGTTATTAATAGTAATCAATTACGGGGTCATTAGTTCATAGCCCATATATGGA
GTTCCGCGTTACATAACTTACGGTAAATGGCCCGCCTGGCTGACCGCCCAACGACCCCCGCCCATTGACG
TCAATAATGACGTATGTTCCCATAGTAACGCCAATAGGGACTTTCCATTGACGTCAATGGGTGGAGTATT
TACGGTAAACTGCCCACTTGGCAGTACATCAAGTGTATCATATGCCAAGTCCGCCCCCTATTGACGTCAA
TGACGGTAAATGGCCCGCCTGGCATTATGCCCAGTACATGACCTTACGGGACTTTCCTACTTGGCAGTAC
ATCTACGTATTAGTCATCGCTATTACCATGGTGATGCGGTTTTGGCAGTACACCAATGGGCGTGGATAGC
GGTTTGACTCACGGGGATTTCCAAGTCTCCACCCCATTGACGTCAATGGGAGTTTGTTTTGGCACCAAAA
TCAACGGGACTTTCCAAAATGTCGTAATAACCCCGCCCCGTTGACGCAAATGGGCGGTAGGCGTGTACGG
TGGGAGGTCTATATAAGCAGAGCTCGTTTAGTGAACCGTCAGAATTTTGTAATACGACTCACTATAGGGC
GGCCGGGAATTCGTCGACTGGATCCGCCACCATGGCAGACCAGAGACAGCGCTCACTGTCTACCTCTGGG
GAGTCATTGTACCACGTCCTTGGGTTGGACAAGAACGCAACCTCAGATGACATTAAAAAGTCCTATCGGA
AGCTTGCCTTGAAATATCACCCCGACAAGAACCCCGACAACCCGGAGGCCGCGGACAAGTTTAAGGAGAT
CAACAACGCGCACGCCATCCTCACGGACGCCACAAAAAGGAACATCTACGACAAGTACGGCTCGCTGGGT
CTCTACGTGGCCGAGCAGTTTGGGGAAGAGAACGTGAACACCTACTTCGTGCTGTCCAGCTGGTGGGCCA
AGGCCCTGTTTGTCTTCTGCGGCCTCCTCACGTGCTGCTACTGCTGCTGCTGTCTGTGCTGCTGCTTCAA
CTGCTGCTGCGGGAAGTGTAAGCCCAAGGCGCCTGAAGGCGAGGAGACGGAGTTCTACGTGACGCGTACG
CGGCCGCTCGAGCAGAAACTCATCTCAGAAGAGGATCTGGCAGCAAATGATATCCTGGATTACAAGGATG
ACGACGATAAGGTTTAAACGGCCGGCCGCGGTCATAGCTGTTTCCTGAACAGATCCCGGGTGGCATCCCT
GTGACCCCTCCCCAGTGCCTCTCCTGGCCCTGGAAGTTGCCACTCCAGTGCCCACCAGCCTTGTCCTAAT
AAAATTAAGTTGCATCATTTTGTCTGACTAGGTGTCCTTCTATAATATTATGGGGTGGAGGGGGGTGGTA
TGGAGCAAGGGGCAAGTTGGGAAGACAACCTGTAGGGCCTGCGGGGTCTATTGGGAACCAAGCTGGAGTG
CAGTGGCACAATCTTGGCTCACTGCAATCTCCGCCTCCTGGGTTCAAGCGATTCTCCTGCCTCAGCCTCC
CGAGTTGTTGGGATTCCAGGCATGCATGACCAGGCTCAGCTAATTTTTGTTTTTTTGGTAGAGACGGGGT
TTCACCATATTGGCCAGGCTGGTCTCCAACTCCTAATCTCAGGTGATCTACCCACCTTGGCCTCCCAAAT
TGCTGGGATTACAGGCGTGAACCACTGCTCCCTTCCCTGTCCTTCTGATTTTAAAATAACTATACCAGCA
GGAGGACGTCCAGACACAGCATAGGCTACCTGGCCATGCCCAACCGGTGGGACATTTGAGTTGCTTGCTT
GGCACTGTCCTCTCATGCGTTGGGTCCACTCAGTAGATGCCTGTTGAATTGGGTACGCGGCCAGCGGCGA
GCGGTATCAGCTCACTCAAAGGCGGTAATACGGTTATCCACAGAATCAGGGGATAACGCAGGAAAGAACA
TGTGAGCAAAAGGCCAGCAAAAGGCCAGGAACCGTAAAAAGGCCGCGTTGCTGGCGTTTTTCCATAGGCT
CCGCCCCCCTGACGAGCATCACAAAAATCGACGCTCAAGTCAGAGGTGGCGAAACCCGACAGGACTATAA
AGATACCAGGCGTTTCCCCCTGGAAGCTCCCTCGTGCGCTCTCCTGTTCCGACCCTGCCGCTTACCGGAT
ACCTGTCCGCCTTTCTCCCTTCGGGAAGCGTGGCGCTTTCTCATAGCTCACGCTGTAGGTATCTCAGTTC
GGTGTAGGTCGTTCGCTCCAAGCTGGGCTGTGTGCACGAACCCCCCGTTCAGCCCGACCGCTGCGCCTTA
TCCGGTAACTATCGTCTTGAGTCCAACCCGGTAAGACACGACTTATCGCCACTGGCAGCAGCCACTGGTA
ACAGGATTAGCAGAGCGAGGTATGTAGGCGGTGCTACAGAGTTCTTGAAGTGGTGGCCTAACTACGGCTA
CACTAGAAGAACAGTATTTGGTATCTGCGCTCTGCTGAAGCCAGTTACCTTCGGAAAAAGAGTTGGTAGC
TCTTGATCCGGCAAACAAACCACCGCTGGTAGCGGTGGTTTTTTTGTTTGCAAGCAGCAGATTACGCGCA
GAAAAAAAGGATCTCAAGAAGATCCTTTGATCTTTTCTACGGGGTCTGACGCTCAGTGGAACGAAAACTC
ACGTTAAGGGATTTTGGTCATGAGATTATCAAAAAGGATCTTCACCTAGATCCTTTTAAATTAAAAATGA
AGTTTTAAATCAATCTAAAGTATATATGAGTAACCTGAGGCTATGGCAGGGCCTGCCGCCCCGACGTTGG
CTGCGAGCCCTGGGCCTTCACCCGAACTTGGGGGGTGGGGTGGGGAAAAGGAAGAAACGCGGGCGTATTG
GCCCCAATGGGGTCTCGGTGGGGTATCGACAGAGTGCCAGCCCTGGGACCGAACCCCGCGTTTATGAACA
AACGACCCAACACCGTGCGTTTTATTCTGTCTTTTTATTGCCGTCATAGCGCGGGTTCCTTCCGGTATTG
TCTCCTTCCGTGTTTCAGTTAGCCTCCCCCTAGGGTGGGCGAAGAACTCCAGCATGAGATCCCCGCGCTG
GAGGATCATCCAGCCGGCGTCCCGGAAAACGATTCCGAAGCCCAACCTTTCATAGAAGGCGGCGGTGGAA
TCGAAATCTCGTGATGGCAGGTTGGGCGTCGCTTGGTCGGTCATTTCGAACCCCAGAGTCCCGCTCAGAA
GAACTCGTCAAGAAGGCGATAGAAGGCGATGCGCTGCGAATCGGGAGCGGCGATACCGTAAAGCACGAGG
AAGCGGTCAGCCCATTCGCCGCCAAGCTCTTCAGCAATATCACGGGTAGCCAACGCTATGTCCTGATAGC
GATCCGCCACACCCAGCCGGCCACAGTCGATGAATCCAGAAAAGCGGCCATTTTCCACCATGATATTCGG
CAAGCAGGCATCGCCATGGGTCACGACGAGATCCTCGCCGTCGGGCATGCTCGCCTTGAGCCTGGCGAAC
AGTTCGGCTGGCGCGAGCCCCTGATGCTCTTCGTCCAGATCATCCTGATCGACAAGACCGGCTTCCATCC
GAGTACGTGCTCGCTCGATGCGATGTTTCGCTTGGTGGTCGAATGGGCAGGTAGCCGGATCAAGCGTATG
CAGCCGCCGCATTGCATCAGCCATGATGGATACTTTCTCGGCAGGAGCAAGGTGAGATGACAGGAGATCC
TGCCCCGGCACTTCGCCCAATAGCAGCCAGTCCCTTCCCGCTTCAGTGACAACGTCGAGCACAGCTGCGC
AAGGAACGCCCGTCGTGGCCAGCCACGATAGCCGCGCTGCCTCGTCTTGCAGTTCATTCAGGGCACCGGA
CAGGTCGGTCTTGACAAAAAGAACCGGGCGCCCCTGCGCTGACAGCCGGAACACGGCGGCATCAGAGCAG
CCGATTGTCTGTTGTGCCCAGTCATAGCCGAATAGCCTCTCCACCCAAGCGGCCGGAGAACCTGCGTGCA
ATCCATCTTGTTCAATCATGCGAAACGATCCTCATCCTGTCTCTTGATCGATCTTTGCAAAAGCCTAGGC
CTCCAAAAAAGCCTCCTCACTACTTCTGGAATAGCTCAGAGGCCGAGGCGGCCTCGGCCTCTGCATAAAT
AAAAAAAATTAGTCAGCCATGGGGCGGAGAATGGGCGGAACTGGGCGGAGTTAGGGGCGGGATGGGCGGA
GTTAGGGGCGGGACTATGGTTGCTGACTAATTGAGATGCATGCTTTGCATACTTCTGCCTGCTGGGGAGC
CTGGGGACTTTCCACACCTGGTTGCTGACTAATTGAGATGCATGCTTTGCATACTTCTGCCTGCTGGGGA
GCCTGGGGACTTTCCACACCCTAACTGACACACATTCCACAGCTGGTTCTTTCCGCCTCAGGACTCTTCC
TTTTTCAATATTATTGAAGCATTTATCAGGGTTATTGTCTCATGAGCGGATACATATTTGAATGTATTTA
GAAAAATAAACAAATAGGGGTTCCGCGCACATTTCCCCGAAAAGTGCCACCTG
[124 nt withheld, positions 4534-4657]
C
[91 nt withheld, positions 4659-4749]
A
[49 nt withheld, positions 4751-4799]
CCTTTGACGTTGGAGTCCACGTTCTTT
[37 nt withheld, positions 4827-4863]
ACCCTATCTCGGTCTATTCTTTTGATTTATAAGGGATTTTGCCGATTTCGGCCTATTGGTTAAAAAATGA
GCTGATTTAACAAAAATTTAACGCGAATTTTAACAAAATATTAACGCTTACAATTTCCATTCGCCATTCA
GGCTGCGCAACTGTTGGGAAGGGCGATCGGTGCGGGCCTCTTCGCTATTACGCCAGCTGGCGAAAGGGGG
ATGTGCTGCAAGGCGATTAAGTTGGGTAACGCCAGGGTTTTCCCAGTCACGACGTTGTAAAACGACGGCC
AGTGCCAAGCTGATCTATACATTGAATCAATATTGGCAATTAGCCATATTAGTCATTGGTTATATAGCAT
AAATCAATATTGGCTATTGGCCATTGCATACGTTGTATCTATATCATAATATGTACATTTATATTGGCTC
ATGTCCAATATGACCGCCATGTT
Features (pLannotate 1.2.2; 15 found; start..end, strand, type, name):
      1..380     +  enhancer       CMV enhancer: human cytomegalovirus immediate early enhancer
    382..581     +  promoter       CMV promoter: human cytomegalovirus (CMV) immediate early promoter
    610..628     +  promoter       T7 promoter: promoter for bacteriophage T7 RNA polymerase
    662..1168    +  CDS            DNAJC5 (fragment): DNJC5_BOVIN - Experimental evidence at protein level: Swiss-Prot protein existence level 1. Acts as a general chaperone in regulated exocytosis (PubMed:9395474). Acts as a co-chaperone for the SNARE protein SNAP-25 (By similarity). Involved in the calcium-mediated control of a late stage of exocytosis (By similarity). May have an important role in presynaptic function. May be involved in calcium-dependent neurotransmitter release at nerve endings (By similarity). From Bos taurus (Bovine).
   1178..1202    +  CDS            3xFLAG (fragment): three tandem FLAG® epitope tags
   1248..1870    +  polyA_signal   hGH poly(A) signal: human growth hormone polyadenylation signal
   2019..2607    -  rep_origin     ori: high-copy-number ColE1/pMB1/pBR322/pUC origin of replication
   2829..2845    +  polyA_signal   bGH poly(A) signal (fragment): bovine growth hormone polyadenylation signal
   2936..2983    -  polyA_signal   HSV TK poly(A) signal: herpes simplex virus thymidine kinase polyadenylation signal (Cole and Stacy, 1985)
   3042..3194    -  CDS            ble (fragment): BLE_KLEPN - Experimental evidence at protein level: Swiss-Prot protein existence level 1. Binding protein with a strong affinity to the bleomycin family of antibiotics. Binds to CL990; an antimitotic-antibiotic compound. From Klebsiella pneumoniae.
   3215..4009    -  CDS            NeoR/KanR: aminoglycoside phosphotransferase from Tn5; aph(3')-II (or nptII); confers resistance to neomycin, kanamycin, and G418 (Geneticin®)
   4044..4401    -  promoter       SV40 promoter: SV40 enhancer and early promoter
   4403..4507    -  promoter       AmpR promoter: bla
   4534..4962    +  rep_origin     f1 ori (sequence partly withheld): f1 bacteriophage origin of replication; arrow indicates direction of (+) strand synthesis
   4993..5147    -  CDS            lacZα (fragment): LacZα fragment of β-galactosidase; lacZ fragment
