[The description below was written by a language model from this plasmid's Addgene catalogue record and pLannotate feature annotations shown in this document.]
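Description:
pCMV-DNAJC5-ΔC40 (Δ151-198) is a 5.3 kb mammalian expression plasmid built on a pCMV backbone that drives a C-terminally truncated form of human DNAJC5, the cysteine string protein co-chaperone associated with regulated exocytosis and presynaptic function. The insert, assembled by Gibson cloning, lacks residues 151-198. Note that the "ΔC40" in the name and the stated residue range do not correspond to the same number of amino acids; the record does not explain this. Transcription comes from the human cytomegalovirus immediate early enhancer and promoter, with a T7 promoter lying just upstream of the coding region. The DNAJC5 open reading frame (matched by the annotation software to the bovine orthologue, although the catalogue lists the gene as human) is followed closely by a short match to the 3xFLAG epitope. This suggests a C-terminal FLAG-type tag, though the catalogue fields do not list one. The human growth hormone polyadenylation signal terminates the transcript.

The plasmid is propagated in E. coli through a high-copy ColE1/pUC-type origin and selected with kanamycin. The Tn5 NeoR/KanR gene sits behind both a bacterial bla promoter and the SV40 enhancer/early promoter and ends with an HSV TK polyadenylation signal, so the same marker could in principle give G418 selection in mammalian cells. An f1 origin is also present, and the fragments of ble, lacZα and a bGH polyadenylation signal appear to be backbone remnants.

The associated publication concerns unconventional secretion of alpha-synuclein mediated by palmitoylated DNAJC5 oligomers. The construct thus fits a deletion-mutant role for testing the contribution of the DNAJC5 C-terminal region in transfected cells, though the record gives its purpose only as mammalian expression.
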