Addgene plasmid #205723: pCMV-DNAJC5-ΔC40 (Δ151-198)
Purpose: Mammalian expression of DNAJC5-ΔC40 (Δ151-198)
Depositing lab: Randy Schekman. Depositing organization: University of California, Berkeley. Publication: Unconventional secretion of alpha-synuclein mediated by palmitoylated DNAJC5 oligomers. Wu S, Hernandez Villegas NC, Sirkis DW, Thomas-Wright I, Wade-Martins R, Schekman R. Elife. 2023 Jan 10;12:e85837. doi: 10.7554/eLife.85837. PubMed 36626307.
Backbone
  Vector backbone: pCMV
  Vector type: Mammalian Expression
Growth in bacteria
  Bacterial resistance: Kanamycin, 50 μg/mL
  Growth temperature: 37°C
  Growth strain: DH5alpha
  Copy number: Unknown
Gene/Insert
  Gene/Insert name: DNAJC5
  Species: H. sapiens (human)
  Mutation: Δ151-198
  Entrez Gene: DNAJC5 (a.k.a. CLN4, CLN4B, CSP, DNAJC5A, NCL, mir-941-2, mir-941-3, mir-941-4, mir-941-5)
  Cloning method: Gibson Cloning
Terms and licenses: Academic/Nonprofit Terms; Industry Terms: Not Available to Industry
How to cite: pCMV-DNAJC5-ΔC40 (Δ151-198) was a gift from Randy Schekman (Addgene plasmid # 205723 ; http://n2t.net/addgene:205723 ; RRID:Addgene_205723)
